Addgene plasmid #183465: pAAV-P3-IgKL-mNG
Purpose: To produce AAV with the P3 promoter to express IgkL-mNeonGreen (IgKL is a secretory signal peptide)
Depositing lab: Hajime Hirase. Depositing organization: University of Copenhagen. Publication: Liver-secreted fluorescent blood plasma markers enable chronic imaging of the microcirculation. Wang X, Delle C, Asiminas A, Akther S, Vittani M, Brogger P, Kusk P, Vo CT, Radovanovic T, Konno A, Hirai H, Fukuda M, Weikop P, Goldman SA, Nedergaard M, Hirase H. Cell Rep Methods. 2022 Sep 21;2(10):100302. doi: 10.1016/j.crmeth.2022.100302. eCollection 2022 Oct 24. PubMed 36313804.
Backbone
  Vector backbone: pAAV-P3
  Backbone manufacturer: VVF (p438) https://vvf.ethz.ch/
  Vector type: AAV
Growth in bacteria
  Bacterial resistance: Ampicillin, 100 μg/mL
  Growth temperature: 37°C
  Growth strain: NEB Stable
  Copy number: High Copy
Gene/Insert
  Gene/Insert name: IgKL-mNeonGreen
  Species: Synthetic
  Tag / fusion protein: IgKL secretory signal (N terminal on insert)
  Cloning method: Restriction Enzyme; 5′ cloning site unknown (unknown if destroyed)
Terms and licenses: Academic/Nonprofit Terms; Industry Terms: Not Available to Industry
Depositor comments: Please visit for https://www.biorxiv.org/content/10.1101/2022.04.08.487498v1 bioRxiv preprint.
How to cite: pAAV-P3-IgKL-mNG was a gift from Hajime Hirase (Addgene plasmid # 183465 ; http://n2t.net/addgene:183465 ; RRID:Addgene_183465)
