[The description below was written by a language model from this plasmid's Addgene catalogue record and pLannotate feature annotations shown in this document.]
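Description:
pAAV-P3-IgKL-mNG is an adeno-associated virus transfer plasmid of about 5.1 kb, built on the pAAV-P3 backbone and intended for producing recombinant AAV that drives expression of a secreted green fluorescent protein. It is propagated in E. coli through a high-copy ColE1/pUC-type origin and selected with ampicillin via the β-lactamase gene and its own promoter. An f1 phage origin is also present, along with short remnants of bom, rop and lacI that are backbone leftovers with no functional role. The record lists a recombination-deficient growth strain, which is a common choice for keeping the repeat-rich ITRs intact.

The payload sits between two AAV2 inverted terminal repeats, which are the cis elements required for replication and packaging of the genome into AAV capsids when rep, cap and helper functions are provided separately. Inside the ITRs, the mouse immunoglobulin κ light-chain leader is fused to the N terminus of mNeonGreen, a bright monomeric yellow-green fluorescent protein, so that the product is directed into the secretory pathway and released from the expressing cell. The coding sequence is followed by a WPRE, which enhances transcript stability and expression, and a bovine growth hormone polyadenylation signal. The P3 promoter named in the catalogue entry was not annotated in the feature table; it presumably occupies the unannotated stretch between the upstream ITR and the signal peptide, and the record does not describe its composition. The associated publication title indicates that the construct is used to generate liver-secreted fluorescent blood plasma markers for chronic imaging of the microcirculation.
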