Features (pLannotate 1.2.2; 14 found; start..end, strand, type, name):
    518..575     +  sig_peptide    Igκ leader (fragment): leader sequence from mouse immunoglobulin κ light chain
    576..1283    +  CDS            mNeonGreen: bright monomeric yellow-green fluorescent protein derived from LanYFP (Shaner et al., 2013)
   1310..1898    +  misc_feature   WPRE: woodchuck hepatitis virus posttranscriptional regulatory element
   1916..2140    +  polyA_signal   bGH poly(A) signal: bovine growth hormone polyadenylation signal
   2185..2325    +  repeat_region  AAV2 ITR: inverted terminal repeat of adeno-associated virus serotype 2 inverted
   2330..2381    -  misc_feature   bom (fragment): basis of mobility region from pBR322
   2400..2855    +  rep_origin     f1 ori (sequence partly withheld): f1 bacteriophage origin of replication; arrow indicates direction of (+) strand synthesis
   2856..2905    -  misc_feature   bom (fragment): basis of mobility region from pBR322
   3007..3042    -  CDS            rop (fragment): Rop protein, which maintains plasmids at low copy number; rop
   3137..3241    +  promoter       AmpR promoter: bla
   3242..4102    +  CDS            AmpR: β-lactamase; bla; confers resistance to ampicillin, carbenicillin, and related antibiotics
   4273..4861    +  rep_origin     ori: high-copy-number ColE1/pMB1/pBR322/pUC origin of replication
   5044..3       +  CDS            lacI (fragment) (across the origin): lac repressor; lacI; The lac repressor binds to the lac operator to inhibit transcription in E. coli. This inhibition can be relieved by adding lactose or isopropyl-β-D-thiogalactopyranoside (IPTG).
   5094..130     -  repeat_region  AAV2 ITR (across the origin): inverted terminal repeat of adeno-associated virus serotype 2 inverted
>Addgene plasmid #183465 | pAAV-P3-IgKL-mNG | addgene full sequence | sequence record 361419 | Addgene NGS Result
CTGCGCGCTCGCTCGCTCACTGAGGCCGCCCGGGCAAAGCCCGGGCGTCGGGCGACCTTTGGTCGCCCGG
CCTCAGTGAGCGAGCGAGCGCGCAGAGAGGGAGTGGCCAACTCCATCACTAGGGGTTCCTTGTAGTTAAT
GATTAACCCGCCATGCTACTTATCTACTCGAGACCGGGCGCGCCGGGGGAGGCTGCTGGTGAATATTAAC
CAAGGTCACCCCAGTTATCGGAGGAGCAAACAGGGGCTAAGTCCACACGCGTGGTACCGTCTGTCTGCAC
ATTTCGTAGAGCGAGTGTTCCGATACTCTAATCTCCCTAGGCAAGGTTCATATTTGTGTAGGTTACTTAT
TCTCCTTTTGTTGACTAAGTCAATAATCAGAATCAGCAGGTTTGGAGTCAGCTTGGCAGGGATCAGCAGC
CTGGGTTGGAAGGAGGGGGTATAAAAGCCCCTTCACCAGGAGAAGCCGTCACACAGATCCACAAGCTCCT
GGTCGACACTAGTACCGGTGCCACCATGACAGACACACTCCTGCTATGGGTACTGCTGCTCTGGGTTCCA
GGTTCCACTGGTGACGTGAGCAAGGGCGAGGAGGATAACATGGCCTCTCTCCCAGCGACACATGAGTTAC
ACATCTTTGGCTCCATCAACGGTGTGGACTTTGACATGGTGGGTCAGGGCACCGGCAATCCAAATGATGG
TTATGAGGAGTTAAACCTGAAGTCCACCAAGGGTGACCTCCAGTTCTCCCCCTGGATTCTGGTCCCTCAT
ATCGGGTATGGCTTCCATCAGTACCTGCCCTACCCTGACGGGATGTCGCCTTTCCAGGCCGCCATGGTAG
ATGGCTCCGGCTACCAAGTCCATCGCACAATGCAGTTTGAAGATGGTGCCTCCCTTACTGTTAACTACCG
CTACACCTACGAGGGAAGCCACATCAAAGGAGAGGCCCAGGTGAAGGGGACTGGTTTCCCTGCTGACGGT
CCTGTGATGACCAACTCGCTGACCGCTGCGGACTGGTGCAGGTCGAAGAAGACTTACCCCAACGACAAAA
CCATCATCAGTACCTTTAAGTGGAGTTACACCACTGGAAATGGCAAGCGCTACCGGAGCACTGCGCGGAC
CACCTACACCTTTGCCAAGCCAATGGCGGCTAACTATCTGAAGAACCAGCCGATGTACGTGTTCCGTAAG
ACGGAGCTCAAGCACTCCAAGACCGAGCTCAACTTCAAGGAGTGGCAAAAGGCCTTTACCGATGTGATGG
GCATGGACGAGCTGTACAAGTAAAGCTAAGCGGCCGCAAGCTTATCGATAATCAACCTCTGGATTACAAA
ATTTGTGAAAGATTGACTGGTATTCTTAACTATGTTGCTCCTTTTACGCTATGTGGATACGCTGCTTTAA
TGCCTTTGTATCATGCTATTGCTTCCCGTATGGCTTTCATTTTCTCCTCCTTGTATAAATCCTGGTTGCT
GTCTCTTTATGAGGAGTTGTGGCCCGTTGTCAGGCAACGTGGCGTGGTGTGCACTGTGTTTGCTGACGCA
ACCCCCACTGGTTGGGGCATTGCCACCACCTGTCAGCTCCTTTCCGGGACTTTCGCTTTCCCCCTCCCTA
TTGCCACGGCGGAACTCATCGCCGCCTGCCTTGCCCGCTGCTGGACAGGGGCTCGGCTGTTGGGCACTGA
CAATTCCGTGGTGTTGTCGGGGAAATCATCGTCCTTTCCTTGGCTGCTCGCCTGTGTTGCCACCTGGATT
CTGCGCGGGACGTCCTTCTGCTACGTCCCTTCGGCCCTCAATCCAGCGGACCTTCCTTCCCGCGGCCTGC
TGCCGGCTCTGCGGCCTCTTCCGCGTCTTCGCCTTCGCCCTCAGACGAGTCGGATCTCCCTTTGGGCCGC
CTCCCCGCTCTCGAGATACGTACGACTGTGCCTTCTAGTTGCCAGCCATCTGTTGTTTGCCCCTCCCCCG
TGCCTTCCTTGACCCTGGAAGGTGCCACTCCCACTGTCCTTTCCTAATAAAATGAGGAAATTGCATCGCA
TTGTCTGAGTAGGTGTCATTCTATTCTGGGGGGTGGGGTGGGGCAGGACAGCAAGGGGGAGGATTGGGAA
GACAATAGCAGGCATGCTGGGGATGCGGTGGGCTCTATGGCTTCTGAGGCGGAAAGATCTACCACGTGCG
GACCGAGCGGCCGCAGGAACCCCTAGTGATGGAGTTGGCCACTCCCTCTCTGCGCGCTCGCTCGCTCACT
GAGGCCGGGCGACCAAAGGTCGCCCGACGCCCGGGCTTTGCCCGGGCGGCCTCAGTGAGCGAGCGAGCGC
GCAGCTGCCTGCAGGGGCGCCTGATGCGGTATTTTCTCCTTACGCATCTGTGCGGTATTTCACACCGCAT
A
[95 nt withheld, positions 2382-2476]
T
[46 nt withheld, positions 2478-2523]
C
[141 nt withheld, positions 2525-2665]
CCTTTGACGTTGGAGTCCACGTTCTTT
[37 nt withheld, positions 2693-2729]
ACTCTATCTCGGGCTATTCTTTTGATTTATAAGGGATTTTGCCGATTTCGGTCTATTGGTTAAAAAATGA
GCTGATTTAACAAAAATTTAACGCGAATTTTAACAAAATATTAACGTTTACAATTTTATGGTGCACTCTC
AGTACAATCTGCTCTGATGCCGCATAGTTAAGCCAGCCCCGACACCCGCCAACACCCGCTGACGCGCCCT
GACGGGCTTGTCTGCTCCCGGCATCCGCTTACAGACAAGCTGTGACCGTCTCCGGGAGCTGCATGTGTCA
GAGGTTTTCACCGTCATCACCGAAACGCGCGAGACGAAAGGGCCTCGTGATACGCCTATTTTTATAGGTT
AATGTCATGATAATAATGGTTTCTTAGACGTCAGGTGGCACTTTTCGGGGAAATGTGCGCGGAACCCCTA
TTTGTTTATTTTTCTAAATACATTCAAATATGTATCCGCTCATGAGACAATAACCCTGATAAATGCTTCA
ATAATATTGAAAAAGGAAGAGTATGAGTATTCAACATTTCCGTGTCGCCCTTATTCCCTTTTTTGCGGCA
TTTTGCCTTCCTGTTTTTGCTCACCCAGAAACGCTGGTGAAAGTAAAAGATGCTGAAGATCAGTTGGGTG
CACGAGTGGGTTACATCGAACTGGATCTCAACAGCGGTAAGATCCTTGAGAGTTTTCGCCCCGAAGAACG
TTTTCCAATGATGAGCACTTTTAAAGTTCTGCTATGTGGCGCGGTATTATCCCGTATTGACGCCGGGCAA
GAGCAACTCGGTCGCCGCATACACTATTCTCAGAATGACTTGGTTGAGTACTCACCAGTCACAGAAAAGC
ATCTTACGGATGGCATGACAGTAAGAGAATTATGCAGTGCTGCCATAACCATGAGTGATAACACTGCGGC
CAACTTACTTCTGACAACGATCGGAGGACCGAAGGAGCTAACCGCTTTTTTGCACAACATGGGGGATCAT
GTAACTCGCCTTGATCGTTGGGAACCGGAGCTGAATGAAGCCATACCAAACGACGAGCGTGACACCACGA
TGCCTGTAGCAATGGCAACAACGTTGCGCAAACTATTAACTGGCGAACTACTTACTCTAGCTTCCCGGCA
ACAATTAATAGACTGGATGGAGGCGGATAAAGTTGCAGGACCACTTCTGCGCTCGGCCCTTCCGGCTGGC
TGGTTTATTGCTGATAAATCTGGAGCCGGTGAGCGTGGAAGCCGCGGTATCATTGCAGCACTGGGGCCAG
ATGGTAAGCCCTCCCGTATCGTAGTTATCTACACGACGGGGAGTCAGGCAACTATGGATGAACGAAATAG
ACAGATCGCTGAGATAGGTGCCTCACTGATTAAGCATTGGTAACTGTCAGACCAAGTTTACTCATATATA
CTTTAGATTGATTTAAAACTTCATTTTTAATTTAAAAGGATCTAGGTGAAGATCCTTTTTGATAATCTCA
TGACCAAAATCCCTTAACGTGAGTTTTCGTTCCACTGAGCGTCAGACCCCGTAGAAAAGATCAAAGGATC
TTCTTGAGATCCTTTTTTTCTGCGCGTAATCTGCTGCTTGCAAACAAAAAAACCACCGCTACCAGCGGTG
GTTTGTTTGCCGGATCAAGAGCTACCAACTCTTTTTCCGAAGGTAACTGGCTTCAGCAGAGCGCAGATAC
CAAATACTGTTCTTCTAGTGTAGCCGTAGTTAGGCCACCACTTCAAGAACTCTGTAGCACCGCCTACATA
CCTCGCTCTGCTAATCCTGTTACCAGTGGCTGCTGCCAGTGGCGATAAGTCGTGTCTTACCGGGTTGGAC
TCAAGACGATAGTTACCGGATAAGGCGCAGCGGTCGGGCTGAACGGGGGGTTCGTGCACACAGCCCAGCT
TGGAGCGAACGACCTACACCGAACTGAGATACCTACAGCGTGAGCTATGAGAAAGCGCCACGCTTCCCGA
AGGGAGAAAGGCGGACAGGTATCCGGTAAGCGGCAGGGTCGGAACAGGAGAGCGCACGAGGGAGCTTCCA
GGGGGAAACGCCTGGTATCTTTATAGTCCTGTCGGGTTTCGCCACCTCTGACTTGAGCGTCGATTTTTGT
GATGCTCGTCAGGGGGGCGGAGCCTATGGAAAAACGCCAGCAACGCGGCCTTTTTACGGTTCCTGGCCTT
TTGCTGGCCTTTTGCTCACATGTTCTTTCCTGCGTTATCCCCTGATTCTGTGGATAACCGTATTACCGCC
TTTGAGTGAGCTGATACCGCTCGCCGCAGCCGAACGACCGAGCGCAGCGAGTCAGTGAGCGAGGAAGCGG
AAGAGCGCCCAATACGCAAACCGCCTCTCCCCGCGCGTTGGCCGATTCATTAATGCAG
